Addgene plasmid #41134: pOPINCDM
Depositing lab: Ray Owens. Depositing organization: University of Oxford.
Backbone
  Vector backbone: pCDFduet-1
  Backbone manufacturer: Merck
  Vector type: Bacterial Expression
Growth in bacteria
  Bacterial resistance: Spectinomycin, 50 μg/mL
  Growth temperature: 37°C
  Growth strain: DH5alpha
  Copy number: Unknown
Gene/Insert
  Gene/Insert name: MBP
Terms and licenses: Academic/Nonprofit Terms; Industry Terms: Not Available to Industry
How to cite: pOPINCDM was a gift from Ray Owens (Addgene plasmid # 41134 ; http://n2t.net/addgene:41134 ; RRID:Addgene_41134)
