[The description below was written by a language model from this plasmid's Addgene catalogue record and pLannotate feature annotations shown in this document.]
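Description:
pOPINCDM is a bacterial expression vector built on the pCDFDuet-1 backbone, designed for producing proteins in E. coli as fusions to maltose-binding protein (MBP). The 5,012 bp plasmid replicates from the CloDF13 (CDF) origin and is selected with spectinomycin through the aadA aminoglycoside adenylyltransferase gene (SmR), which is annotated with an AmpR (bla) promoter immediately upstream. Because the CDF origin is compatible with other common replicons, the plasmid can be maintained alongside additional expression vectors in the same cell, which suits it to co-expression of several proteins. The catalogue lists its copy number as unknown.

Expression is driven by a T7 promoter with an adjacent lac operator, followed by the efficient T7 gene 10 ribosome binding site and the MBP coding sequence. This malE version lacks the signal sequence, so the fusion stays in the cytosol. A plasmid-borne lacI gene under its own promoter supplies repressor, so transcription should be IPTG-inducible in hosts that provide T7 RNA polymerase. Downstream of MBP lies a lacZα cassette with its own CAP binding site, lac promoter and operator. Its position suggests a replaceable stuffer that would allow blue/white screening when a gene of interest is inserted in its place, although the record does not describe the cloning scheme or any linker or protease site between MBP and the insert. Fragments of an S-Tag and a SET1-like sequence precede the T7 terminator and are probably remnants of the Duet backbone, as are the short TcR fragment annotations flanking lacI. MBP is commonly used as a solubility enhancer and amylose-affinity handle.
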