Features (pLannotate 1.2.2; 19 found; start..end, strand, type, name):
      3..27      +  protein_bind   lac operator: The lac repressor binds to the lac operator to inhibit transcription in E. coli. This inhibition can be relieved by adding lactose or isopropyl-β-D-thiogalactopyranoside (IPTG). lac repressor encoded by lacI
     42..64      +  RBS            RBS: efficient ribosome binding site from bacteriophage T7 gene 10 (Olins and Rangwala, 1989)
    104..1204    +  CDS            MBP: maltose binding protein from E. coli; malE (mutated); This version of the gene does not encode a signal sequence, so MBP will remain in the cytosol.
   1278..1299    +  protein_bind   CAP binding site: CAP binding activates transcription in the presence of cAMP. E. coli catabolite activator protein
   1314..1344    +  promoter       lac promoter: promoter for the E. coli lac operon
   1352..1368    +  protein_bind   lac operator: The lac repressor binds to the lac operator to inhibit transcription in E. coli. This inhibition can be relieved by adding lactose or isopropyl-β-D-thiogalactopyranoside (IPTG). lac repressor encoded by lacI
   1388..1561    +  CDS            lacZα: LacZα fragment of β-galactosidase; lacZ fragment
   1597..1638    +  CDS            S-Tag (fragment): affinity and epitope tag derived from pancreatic ribonuclease A
   1668..1685    +  CDS            SET1 (fragment): solubility-enhancement tag derived from T7 phage gene 10B
   1693..1740    +  terminator     T7 terminator: transcription terminator for bacteriophage T7 RNA polymerase
   1911..2702    -  CDS            SmR: aminoglycoside adenylyltransferase (Murphy, 1985); aadA; confers resistance to spectinomycin and streptomycin
   2703..2794    -  promoter       AmpR promoter: bla
   2842..3580    -  rep_origin     CloDF13 ori: Plasmids containing the CloDF13 (CDF) origin of replication can be propagated in E. coli cells that contain additional plasmids with compatible origins.
   3677..3741    -  CDS            TcR (fragment): tetracycline efflux protein; tet; confers resistance to tetracycline
   3756..3777    -  protein_bind   CAP binding site: CAP binding activates transcription in the presence of cAMP. E. coli catabolite activator protein
   3790..4872    -  CDS            lacI: lac repressor; lacI; The lac repressor binds to the lac operator to inhibit transcription in E. coli. This inhibition can be relieved by adding lactose or isopropyl-β-D-thiogalactopyranoside (IPTG).
   4873..4950    -  promoter       lacI promoter: lacI
   4958..4993    -  CDS            TcR (fragment): tetracycline efflux protein; tet; confers resistance to tetracycline
   4996..2       +  promoter       T7 promoter (across the origin): promoter for bacteriophage T7 RNA polymerase
>Addgene plasmid #41134 | pOPINCDM | depositor full sequence | sequence record 54727 | pOPINCDM sequence 5012 bps
GGGGAATTGTGAGCGGATAACAATTCCCCTGTAGAAATAATTTTGTTTAACTTTAATAAGGAGATATACC
ATGGCACACCATCACCACCATCACAGCAGCGGCATGAAAATCGAAGAAGGTAAACTGGTAATCTGGATTA
ACGGCGATAAAGGCTATAACGGTCTCGCTGAAGTCGGTAAGAAATTCGAGAAAGATACCGGAATTAAAGT
CACCGTTGAGCATCCGGATAAACTGGAAGAGAAATTCCCACAGGTTGCGGCAACTGGCGATGGCCCTGAC
ATTATCTTCTGGGCACACGACCGCTTTGGTGGCTACGCTCAATCTGGCCTGTTGGCTGAAATCACCCCGG
ACAAAGCGTTCCAGGACAAGCTGTATCCGTTTACCTGGGATGCCGTACGTTACAACGGCAAGCTGATTGC
TTACCCGATCGCTGTTGAAGCGTTATCGCTGATTTATAACAAAGATCTGCTGCCGAACCCGCCAAAAACC
TGGGAAGAGATCCCGGCGCTGGATAAAGAACTGAAAGCGAAAGGTAAGAGCGCGCTGATGTTCAACCTGC
AAGAACCGTACTTCACCTGGCCGCTGATTGCTGCTGACGGGGGTTATGCGTTCAAGTATGAAAACGGCAA
GTACGACATTAAAGACGTGGGCGTGGATAACGCTGGCGCGAAAGCGGGTCTGACCTTCCTGGTTGACCTG
ATTAAAAACAAACACATGAATGCAGACACCGATTACTCCATCGCAGAAGCTGCCTTTAATAAAGGCGAAA
CAGCGATGACCATCAACGGCCCGTGGGCATGGTCCAACATCGACACCAGCAAAGTGAATTATGGTGTAAC
GGTACTGCCGACCTTCAAGGGTCAACCATCCAAACCGTTCGTTGGCGTGCTGAGCGCAGGTATTAACGCC
GCCAGTCCGAACAAAGAGCTGGCAAAAGAGTTCCTCGAAAACTATCTGCTGACTGATGAAGGTCTGGAAG
CGGTTAATAAAGACAAACCGCTGGGTGCCGTAGCGCTGAAGTCTTACGAGGAAGAGTTGGCGAAAGATCC
ACGTATTGCCGCCACTATGGAAAACGCCCAGAAAGGTGAAATCATGCCGAACATCCCGCAGATGTCCGCT
TTCTGGTATGCCGTGCGTACTGCGGTGATCAACGCCGCCAGCGGTCGTCAGACTGTCGATGAAGCCCTGA
AAGACGCGCAGACTAGCAGCGGTCTGGAAGTTCTGTTTCAGGGTACCGTCGACCCGACTGGAAAGCGGGC
AGTGAGCGCAACGCAATTAATGTGAGTTAGCTCACTCATTAGGCACCCCAGGCTTTACACTTTATGCTTC
CGGCTCGTATGTTGTGTGGAATTGTGAGCGGATAACAATTTCACACAGGAAACAGCTATGACCATGATTA
CGGATTCACTGGCCGTCGTTTTACAACGTCGTGACTGGGAAAACCCTGGCGTTACCCAACTTAATCGCCT
TGCAGCACATCCCCCTTTCGCCAGCTGGCGTAATAGCGAAGAGGCCCGCACCGATCGCCCTTCCCAACAG
TTGCGCAGCCTGAATGGCGAATGGCGCCAAGCTTTCTAGACCAGCTCGAGTCTGGTAAAGAAACCGCTGC
TGCGAAATTTGAACGCCAGCACATGGACTCGTCTACTAGCGCAGCTTAATTAACCTAGGCTGCTGCCACC
GCTGAGCAATAACTAGCATAACCCCTTGGGGCCTCTAAACGGGTCTTGAGGGGTTTTTTGCTGAAACCTC
AGGCATTTGAGAAGCACACGGTCACACTGCTTCCGGTAGTCAATAAACCGGTAAACCAGCAATAGACATA
AGCGGCTATTTAACGACCCTGCCCTGAACCGACGACCGGGTCATCGTGGCCGGATCTTGCGGCCCCTCGG
CTTGAACGAATTGTTAGACATTATTTGCCGACTACCTTGGTGATCTCGCCTTTCACGTAGTGGACAAATT
CTTCCAACTGATCTGCGCGCGAGGCCAAGCGATCTTCTTCTTGTCCAAGATAAGCCTGTCTAGCTTCAAG
TATGACGGGCTGATACTGGGCCGGCAGGCGCTCCATTGCCCAGTCGGCAGCGACATCCTTCGGCGCGATT
TTGCCGGTTACTGCGCTGTACCAAATGCGGGACAACGTAAGCACTACATTTCGCTCATCGCCAGCCCAGT
CGGGCGGCGAGTTCCATAGCGTTAAGGTTTCATTTAGCGCCTCAAATAGATCCTGTTCAGGAACCGGATC
AAAGAGTTCCTCCGCCGCTGGACCTACCAAGGCAACGCTATGTTCTCTTGCTTTTGTCAGCAAGATAGCC
AGATCAATGTCGATCGTGGCTGGCTCGAAGATACCTGCAAGAATGTCATTGCGCTGCCATTCTCCAAATT
GCAGTTCGCGCTTAGCTGGATAACGCCACGGAATGATGTCGTCGTGCACAACAATGGTGACTTCTACAGC
GCGGAGAATCTCGCTCTCTCCAGGGGAAGCCGAAGTTTCCAAAAGGTCGTTGATCAAAGCTCGCCGCGTT
GTTTCATCAAGCCTTACGGTCACCGTAACCAGCAAATCAATATCACTGTGTGGCTTCAGGCCGCCATCCA
CTGCGGAGCCGTACAAATGTACGGCCAGCAACGTCGGTTCGAGATGGCGCTCGATGACGCCAACTACCTC
TGATAGTTGAGTCGATACTTCGGCGATCACCGCTTCCCTCATACTCTTCCTTTTTCAATATTATTGAAGC
ATTTATCAGGGTTATTGTCTCATGAGCGGATACATATTTGAATGTATTTAGAAAAATAAACAAATAGCTA
GCTCACTCGGTCGCTACGCTCCGGGCGTGAGACTGCGGCGGGCGCTGCGGACACATACAAAGTTACCCAC
AGATTCCGTGGATAAGCAGGGGACTAACATGTGAGGCAAAACAGCAGGGCCGCGCCGGTGGCGTTTTTCC
ATAGGCTCCGCCCTCCTGCCAGAGTTCACATAAACAGACGCTTTTCCGGTGCATCTGTGGGAGCCGTGAG
GCTCAACCATGAATCTGACAGTACGGGCGAAACCCGACAGGACTTAAAGATCCCCACCGTTTCCGGCGGG
TCGCTCCCTCTTGCGCTCTCCTGTTCCGACCCTGCCGTTTACCGGATACCTGTTCCGCCTTTCTCCCTTA
CGGGAAGTGTGGCGCTTTCTCATAGCTCACACACTGGTATCTCGGCTCGGTGTAGGTCGTTCGCTCCAAG
CTGGGCTGTAAGCAAGAACTCCCCGTTCAGCCCGACTGCTGCGCCTTATCCGGTAACTGTTCACTTGAGT
CCAACCCGGAAAAGCACGGTAAAACGCCACTGGCAGCAGCCATTGGTAACTGGGAGTTCGCAGAGGATTT
GTTTAGCTAAACACGCGGTTGCTCTTGAAGTGTGCGCCAAAGTCCGGCTACACTGGAAGGACAGATTTGG
TTGCTGTGCTCTGCGAAAGCCAGTTACCACGGTTAAGCAGTTCCCCAACTGACTTAACCTTCGATCAAAC
CACCTCCCCAGGTGGTTTTTTCGTTTACAGGGCAAAAGATTACGCGCAGAAAAAAAGGATCTCAAGAAGA
TCCTTTGATCTTTTCTACTGAACCGCTCTAGATTTCAGTGCAATTTATCTCTTCAAATGTAGCACCTGAA
GTCAGCCCCATACGATATAAGTTGTAATTCTCATGTTAGTCATGCCCCGCGCCCACCGGAAGGAGCTGAC
TGGGTTGAAGGCTCTCAAGGGCATCGGTCGAGATCCCGGTGCCTAATGAGTGAGCTAACTTACATTAATT
GCGTTGCGCTCACTGCCCGCTTTCCAGTCGGGAAACCTGTCGTGCCAGCTGCATTAATGAATCGGCCAAC
GCGCGGGGAGAGGCGGTTTGCGTATTGGGCGCCAGGGTGGTTTTTCTTTTCACCAGTGAGACGGGCAACA
GCTGATTGCCCTTCACCGCCTGGCCCTGAGAGAGTTGCAGCAAGCGGTCCACGCTGGTTTGCCCCAGCAG
GCGAAAATCCTGTTTGATGGTGGTTAACGGCGGGATATAACATGAGCTGTCTTCGGTATCGTCGTATCCC
ACTACCGAGATGTCCGCACCAACGCGCAGCCCGGACTCGGTAATGGCGCGCATTGCGCCCAGCGCCATCT
GATCGTTGGCAACCAGCATCGCAGTGGGAACGATGCCCTCATTCAGCATTTGCATGGTTTGTTGAAAACC
GGACATGGCACTCCAGTCGCCTTCCCGTTCCGCTATCGGCTGAATTTGATTGCGAGTGAGATATTTATGC
CAGCCAGCCAGACGCAGACGCGCCGAGACAGAACTTAATGGGCCCGCTAACAGCGCGATTTGCTGGTGAC
CCAATGCGACCAGATGCTCCACGCCCAGTCGCGTACCGTCTTCATGGGAGAAAATAATACTGTTGATGGG
TGTCTGGTCAGAGACATCAAGAAATAACGCCGGAACATTAGTGCAGGCAGCTTCCACAGCAATGGCATCC
TGGTCATCCAGCGGATAGTTAATGATCAGCCCACTGACGCGTTGCGCGAGAAGATTGTGCACCGCCGCTT
TACAGGCTTCGACGCCGCTTCGTTCTACCATCGACACCACCACGCTGGCACCCAGTTGATCGGCGCGAGA
TTTAATCGCCGCGACAATTTGCGACGGCGCGTGCAGGGCCAGACTGGAGGTGGCAACGCCAATCAGCAAC
GACTGTTTGCCCGCCAGTTGTTGTGCCACGCGGTTGGGAATGTAATTCAGCTCCGCCATCGCCGCTTCCA
CTTTTTCCCGCGTTTTCGCAGAAACGTGGCTGGCCTGGTTCACCACGCGGGAAACGGTCTGATAAGAGAC
ACCGGCATACTCTGCGACATCGTATAACGTTACTGGTTTCACATTCACCACCCTGAATTGACTCTCTTCC
GGGCGCTATCATGCCATACCGCGAAAGGTTTTGCGCCATTCGATGGTGTCCGGGATCTCGACGCTCTCCC
TTATGCGACTCCTGCATTAGGAAATTAATACGACTCACTATA
