>Addgene plasmid #41134 | pOPINCDM | addgene partial sequence | sequence record 61644 | T7 5'-TAATACGACTCACTATAGGG-3'
TTTTGTTTAACTTTAATAAGGAGATATACCATGGCACACCATCACCACCATCACAGCAGCGGCATGAAAA
TCGAAGAAGGTAAACTGGTAATCTGGATTAACGGCGATAAAGGCTATAACGGTCTCGCTGAAGTCGGTAA
GAAATTCGAGAAAGATACCGGAATTAAAGTCACCGTTGAGCATCCGGATAAACTGGAAGAGAAATTCCCA
CAGGTTGCGGCAACTGGCGATGGCCCTGACATTATCTTCTGGGCACACGACCGCTTTGGTGGCTACGCTC
AATCTGGCCTGTTGGCTGAAATCACCCCGGACAAAGCGTTCCAGGACAAGCTGTATCCGTTTACCTGGGA
TGCCGTACGTTACAACGGCAAGCTGATTGCTTACCCGATCGCTGTTGAAGCGTTATCGCTGATTTATAAC
AAAGATCTGCTGCCGAACCCGCCAAAAACCTGGGAAGAGATCCCGGCGCTGGATAAAGAACTGAAAGCGA
AAGGTAAGAGCGCGCTGATGTTCAACCTGCAAGAACCGTACTTCACCTGGCCGCTGATTGCTGCTGACGG
GGGTTATGCGTTCAAGTATGAAAACGGCAAGTACGACATTAAAGACGTGGGCGTGGATAACGCTGGCGCG
AAAGCGGGTCTGACCTTCCTGGTTGACCTGATTAAAAACAAACACATGAATGCAGACACCGATTACTCCA
TCGCAGAAGCTGCCTTTAATAAAGGCGAAACAGCGATGACCATCAACGGCCCGTGGGCATGGTCCAACAT
CGACACCAGCAAAGTGAATTATGGTGTAACGGTACTGCCGACCTTCAAGGGTCAACCATCCAAACCGTTC
GTTGGCGTGCTGAGCGCAGGTATTAACGCCGCCAGTCCGAACAAAGAGCTGGCAAAAGAG
